Addgene plasmid #42340: ITPKCA
Purpose: Bacterial expression for structure determination; may not be full ORF
Depositing lab: Nicola Burgess-Brown. Depositing organization: University of Oxford.
Backbone
  Vector backbone: pNIC28-Bsa4
  Backbone manufacturer: SGC
  Vector type: Bacterial Expression
Growth in bacteria
  Bacterial resistance: Kanamycin, 50 μg/mL
  Growth temperature: 37°C
  Growth strain: Mach1 ;
  Copy number: High Copy
Gene/Insert
  Gene/Insert name: ITPKCA (alt names: ITPKC; gi|18643383; PDB:2A98)
  Species: H. sapiens (human)
  Insert size (bp): 925
  Mutation: See Comments
  GenBank ID: ITPKC gi|18643383
  Entrez Gene: ITPKC (a.k.a. IP3-3KC, IP3KC)
  Tag / fusion protein: His6-TEV (N terminal on insert)
  Cloning method: Ligation Independent Cloning
  Sequencing primers: 5′ T7; 3′ T7-term
Terms and licenses: Academic/Nonprofit Terms; Industry Terms: Not Available to Industry
Depositor comments: http://www.thesgc.org/structures/2A98/ Use BL21(DE3)-R3-pRARE2 strain for expression.
How to cite: ITPKCA was a gift from Nicola Burgess-Brown (Addgene plasmid # 42340 ; http://n2t.net/addgene:42340 ; RRID:Addgene_42340)
