[The description below was written by a language model from this plasmid's Addgene catalogue record.]
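Description:
ITPKCA is a bacterial expression plasmid built on the pNIC28-Bsa4 backbone from the Structural Genomics Consortium, made to produce a fragment of human ITPKC (inositol-trisphosphate 3-kinase C, also known as IP3-3KC or IP3KC) for structure determination. It is maintained in E. coli as a high-copy plasmid under kanamycin selection. No feature table accompanies the record, so the origin of replication and other backbone elements are not listed explicitly.

The insert is about 925 bp of human ITPKC coding sequence, introduced by ligation-independent cloning. The record cautions that it may not be the full open reading frame, which fits a domain-level construct designed for crystallography, and it is linked to a deposited protein structure. The mutation field refers only to the depositor comments, which do not spell out any sequence changes, so any differences from the reference sequence are not stated here. The protein is expressed with an N-terminal hexahistidine tag followed by a TEV protease recognition site, allowing purification by immobilised metal affinity chromatography and later removal of the tag by TEV cleavage.

The promoter is not named directly, but the T7 and T7-terminator sequencing primers and the recommended BL21(DE3)-derived expression host point to a T7 promoter-driven cassette that relies on T7 RNA polymerase supplied by the DE3 lysogen. That host also carries a rare-codon tRNA plasmid, which helps translation of human sequences in E. coli. The construct is typically used for recombinant production of the ITPKC fragment for structural and biochemical studies.
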