>Addgene plasmid #42340 | ITPKCA | depositor partial sequence | sequence record 57173 | ITPKCA sequence 925 bps
CATATGCACCATCATCATCATCATTCTTCTGGTGTAGATCTGGGTACCGAGAACCTGTACTTCCAATCCA
TGCCTTGGGTCCAGCTTTCTGGACATGCTGGGAACTTCCAGGCAGGAGAGGATGGTCGGATTCTGAAACG
TTTCTGTCAGTGTGAGCAGCGCAGCCTGGAGCAGCTGATGAAAGACCCGCTGCGACCTTTCGTGCCTGCC
TACTATGGCATGGTGCTGCAGGATGGCCAGACCTTCAACCAGATGGAAGACCTCCTGGCTGACTTTGAGG
GCCCCTCCATTATGGACTGCAAGATGGGCAGCAGGACCTATCTGGAAGAGGAGCTAGTGAAGGCACGGGA
ACGTCCCCGTCCCCGGAAGGACATGTATGAGAAGATGGTGGCTGTGGACCCTGGGGCCCCTACCCCTGAG
GAGCATGCCCAGGGTGCAGTCACCAAGCCCCGCTACATGCAGTGGAGGGAAACCATGAGCTCCACCTCTA
CCCTGGGCTTCCGGATCGAGGGCATCAAGAAGGCAGATGGGACCTGTAACACCAACTTCAAGAAGACGCA
GGCACTGGAGCAGGTGACAAAAGTGCTGGAGGACTTCGTGGATGGAGACCACGTCATCCTGCAAAAGTAC
GTGGCATGCCTAGAAGAACTTCGTGAAGCTCTGGAGATCTCCCCCTTCTTCAAGACCCACGAGGTGGTAG
GCAGCTCCCTCCTCTTCGTGCACGACCACACCGGCCTGGCCAAGGTCTGGATGATAGACTTCGGCAAGAC
GGTGGCCTTGCCCGACCACCAGACGCTCAGCCACAGGCTGCCCTGGGCTGAGGGCAACCGTGAGGACGGC
TACCTCTGGGGCCTGGACAACATGATCTGCCTCCTGCAGGGGCTGGCACAGAGCTGATAACAGTAAAGGT
GGATACGGATCCGAA
