>Addgene plasmid #42340 | ITPKCA | addgene partial sequence | sequence record 59280 | T7 5'-TAATACGACTCACTATAGGG-3'
ATTCCCTCTAGAAATAATTTTGTTTAACTTTAAGAAGGAGATATACATATGCACCATCATCATCATCATT
CTTCTGGTGTAGATCTGGGTACCGAGAACCTGTACTTCCAATCCATGCCTTGGGTCCAGCTTTCTGGACA
TGCTGGGAACTTCCAGGCAGGAGAGGATGGTCGGATTCTGAAACGTTTCTGTCAGTGTGAGCAGCGCAGC
CTGGAGCAGCTGATGAAAGACCCGCTGCGACCTTTCGTGCCTGCCTACTATGGCATGGTGCTGCAGGATG
GCCAGACCTTCAACCAGATGGAAGACCTCCTGGCTGACTTTGAGGGCCCCTCCATTATGGACTGCAAGAT
GGGCAGCAGGACCTATCTGGAAGAGGAGCTAGTGAAGGCACGGGAACGTCCCCGTCCCCGGAAGGACATG
TATGAGAAGATGGTGGCTGTGGACCCTGGGGCCCCTACCCCTGAGGAGCATGCCCAGGGTGCAGTCACCA
AGCCCCGCTACATGCAGTGGAGGGAAACCATGAGCTCCACCTCTACCCTGGGCTTCCGGATCGAGGGCAT
CAAGAAGGCAGATGGGACCTGTAACACCAACTTCAAGAAGACGCAGGCACTGGAGCAGGTGACAAAAGTG
CTGGAGGACTTCGTGGATGGAGACCACGTCATCCTGCAAAAGTACGTGGCATGCCTAGAAGAACTTCGTG
AAGCTCTGGAGATCTCCCCCTTCTTCAAGACCCACGAGGTGGTAGGCAGCTCCCTCCTCTTCGTGCACGA
CCACACCGGCCTGGCCAAGGTCTGGATGATAGACTTCGGCAAGACGGTGGCCTTGCCCGACCACCAGACG
CTCAGCCACAGGCTGCCCTGGGCTGAGGGCAACCGTGAGGACGGCTACCTCTGGGGCCTGGACAACATGA
TCTGCCTCCTGCAGGGGCTGGCACAGAGCTGATAACAGTAAAGGTGGATACG
